>Addgene plasmid #98967 | pCEP4-myc-CXCR4-VC | depositor full sequence | sequence record 193390 | pCEP4-myc-CXCR4-VC sequence 11610 bps
GCCCCGCCGCCGGACGAACTAAACCTGACTACGGCATCTCTGCCCCTTCTTCGCTGGTACGAGGAGCGCT
TTTGTTTTGTATTCGGGGCAGTGCATGTAATCCCTTCAGTTGGTTGGTACAACTTGCCAACTGGGCCCTG
TTCCACATGTGACACGGGGGGGGACCAAACACAAAGGGGTTCTCTGACTGTAGTTGACATCCTTATAAAT
GGATGTGCACATTTGCCAACACTGAGTGGCTTTCATCCTGGAGCAGACTTTGCATGCTGTGGACTGCAAC
ACAACATTGCCTTTATGTGTAACTCTTGGCTGAAGCTCTTACACCAATGCTGGGGGACATGTACCTCCCA
GGGGCCCAGGAAGACTACGGGAGGCTACACCAACGTCAATCAGAGGGGCCTGTGTAGCTACCGATAAGCG
GACCCTCAAGAGGGCATTAGCAATAGTGTTTATAAGGCCCCCTTGTTAACCCTAAACGGGTAGCATATGC
TTCCCGGGTAGTAGTATATACTATCCAGACTAACCCTAATTCAATAGCATATGTTACCCAACGGGAAGCA
TATGCTATCGAATTAGGGTTAGTAAAAGGGTCCTAAGGAACAGCGATATCTCCCACCCCATGAGCTGTCA
CGGTTTTATTTACATGGGGTCAGGATTCCACGAGGGTAGTGAACCATTTTAGTCACAAGGGCAGTGGCTG
AAGATCAAGGAGCGGGCAGTGAACTCTCCTGAATCTTCGCCTGCTTCTTCATTCTCCTTCGTTTAGCTAA
TAGAATAACTGCTGAGTTGTGAACAGTAAGGTGTATGTGAGGTGCTCGAAAACAAGGTTTCAGGTGACGC
CCCCAGAATAAAATTTGGACGGGGGGTTCAGTGGTGGCATTGTGCTATGACACCAATATAACCCTCACAA
ACCCCTTGGGCAATAAATACTAGTGTAGGAATGAAACATTCTGAATATCTTTAACAATAGAAATCCATGG
GGTGGGGACAAGCCGTAAAGACTGGATGTCCATCTCACACGAATTTATGGCTATGGGCAACACATAATCC
TAGTGCAATATGATACTGGGGTTATTAAGATGTGTCCCAGGCAGGGACCAAGACAGGTGAACCATGTTGT
TACACTCTATTTGTAACAAGGGGAAAGAGAGTGGACGCCGACAGCAGCGGACTCCACTGGTTGTCTCTAA
CACCCCCGAAAATTAAACGGGGCTCCACGCCAATGGGGCCCATAAACAAAGACAAGTGGCCACTCTTTTT
TTTGAAATTGTGGAGTGGGGGCACGCGTCAGCCCCCACACGCCGCCCTGCGGTTTTGGACTGTAAAATAA
GGGTGTAATAACTTGGCTGATTGTAACCCCGCTAACCACTGCGGTCAAACCACTTGCCCACAAAACCACT
AATGGCACCCCGGGGAATACCTGCATAAGTAGGTGGGCGGGCCAAGATAGGGGCGCGATTGCTGCGATCT
GGAGGACAAATTACACACACTTGCGCCTGAGCGCCAAGCACAGGGTTGTTGGTCCTCATATTCACGAGGT
CGCTGAGAGCACGGTGGGCTAATGTTGCCATGGGTAGCATATACTACCCAAATATCTGGATAGCATATGC
TATCCTAATCTATATCTGGGTAGCATAGGCTATCCTAATCTATATCTGGGTAGCATATGCTATCCTAATC
TATATCTGGGTAGTATATGCTATCCTAATTTATATCTGGGTAGCATAGGCTATCCTAATCTATATCTGGG
TAGCATATGCTATCCTAATCTATATCTGGGTAGTATATGCTATCCTAATCTGTATCCGGGTAGCATATGC
TATCCTAATAGAGATTAGGGTAGTATATGCTATCCTAATTTATATCTGGGTAGCATATACTACCCAAATA
TCTGGATAGCATATGCTATCCTAATCTATATCTGGGTAGCATATGCTATCCTAATCTATATCTGGGTAGC
ATAGGCTATCCTAATCTATATCTGGGTAGCATATGCTATCCTAATCTATATCTGGGTAGTATATGCTATC
CTAATTTATATCTGGGTAGCATAGGCTATCCTAATCTATATCTGGGTAGCATATGCTATCCTAATCTATA
TCTGGGTAGTATATGCTATCCTAATCTGTATCCGGGTAGCATATGCTATCCTCATGCATATACAGTCAGC
ATATGATACCCAGTAGTAGAGTGGGAGTGCTATCCTTTGCATATGCCGCCACCTCCCAAGGGGGCGTGAA
TTTTCGCTGCTTGTCCTTTTCCTGCATGCTGGTTGCTCCCATTCTTAGGTGAATTTAAGGAGGCCAGGCT
AAAGCCGTCGCATGTCTGATTGCTCACCAGGTAAATGTCGCTAATGTTTTCCAACGCGAGAAGGTGTTGA
GCGCGGAGCTGAGTGACGTGACAACATGGGTATGCCCAATTGCCCCATGTTGGGAGGACGAAAATGGTGA
CAAGACAGATGGCCAGAAATACACCAACAGCACGCATGATGTCTACTGGGGATTTATTCTTTAGTGCGGG
GGAATACACGGCTTTTAATACGATTGAGGGCGTCTCCTAACAAGTTACATCACTCCTGCCCTTCCTCACC
CTCATCTCCATCACCTCCTTCATCTCCGTCATCTCCGTCATCACCCTCCGCGGCAGCCCCTTCCACCATA
GGTGGAAACCAGGGAGGCAAATCTACTCCATCGTCAAAGCTGCACACAGTCACCCTGATATTGCAGGTAG
GAGCGGGCTTTGTCATAACAAGGTCCTTAATCGCATCCTTCAAAACCTCAGCAAATATATGAGTTTGTAA
AAAGACCATGAAATAACAGACAATGGACTCCCTTAGCGGGCCAGGTTGTGGGCCGGGTCCAGGGGCCATT
CCAAAGGGGAGACGACTCAATGGTGTAAGACGACATTGTGGAATAGCAAGGGCAGTTCCTCGCCTTAGGT
TGTAAAGGGAGGTCTTACTACCTCCATATACGAACACACCGGCGACCCAAGTTCCTTCGTCGGTAGTCCT
TTCTACGTGACTCCTAGCCAGGAGAGCTCTTAAACCTTCTGCAATGTTCTCAAATTTCGGGTTGGAACCT
CCTTGACCACGATGCTTTCCAAACCACCCTCCTTTTTTGCGCCTGCCTCCATCACCCTGACCCCGGGGTC
CAGTGCTTGGGCCTTCTCCTGGGTCATCTGCGGGGCCCTGCTCTATCGCTCCCGGGGGCACGTCAGGCTC
ACCATCTGGGCCACCTTCTTGGTGGTATTCAAAATAATCGGCTTCCCCTACAGGGTGGAAAAATGGCCTT
CTACCTGGAGGGGGCCTGCGCGGTGGAGACCCGGATGATGATGACTGACTACTGGGACTCCTGGGCCTCT
TTTCTCCACGTCCACGACCTCTCCCCCTGGCTCTTTCACGACTTCCCCCCCTGGCTCTTTCACGTCCTCT
ACCCCGGCGGCCTCCACTACCTCCTCGACCCCGGCCTCCACTACCTCCTCGACCCCGGCCTCCACTGCCT
CCTCGACCCCGGCCTCCACCTCCTGCTCCTGCCCCTCCTGCTCCTGCCCCTCCTCCTGCTCCTGCCCCTC
CTGCCCCTCCTGCTCCTGCCCCTCCTGCCCCTCCTGCTCCTGCCCCTCCTGCCCCTCCTGCTCCTGCCCC
TCCTGCCCCTCCTCCTGCTCCTGCCCCTCCTGCCCCTCCTCCTGCTCCTGCCCCTCCTGCCCCTCCTGCT
CCTGCCCCTCCTGCCCCTCCTGCTCCTGCCCCTCCTGCCCCTCCTGCTCCTGCCCCTCCTGCTCCTGCCC
CTCCTGCTCCTGCCCCTCCTGCTCCTGCCCCTCCTGCCCCTCCTGCCCCTCCTCCTGCTCCTGCCCCTCC
TGCTCCTGCCCCTCCTGCCCCTCCTGCCCCTCCTGCTCCTGCCCCTCCTCCTGCTCCTGCCCCTCCTGCC
CCTCCTGCCCCTCCTCCTGCTCCTGCCCCTCCTGCCCCTCCTCCTGCTCCTGCCCCTCCTCCTGCTCCTG
CCCCTCCTGCCCCTCCTGCCCCTCCTCCTGCTCCTGCCCCTCCTGCCCCTCCTCCTGCTCCTGCCCCTCC
TCCTGCTCCTGCCCCTCCTGCCCCTCCTGCCCCTCCTCCTGCTCCTGCCCCTCCTCCTGCTCCTGCCCCT
CCTGCCCCTCCTGCCCCTCCTGCCCCTCCTCCTGCTCCTGCCCCTCCTCCTGCTCCTGCCCCTCCTGCTC
CTGCCCCTCCCGCTCCTGCTCCTGCTCCTGTTCCACCGTGGGTCCCTTTGCAGCCAATGCAACTTGGACG
TTTTTGGGGTCTCCGGACACCATCTCTATGTCTTGGCCCTGATCCTGAGCCGCCCGGGGCTCCTGGTCTT
CCGCCTCCTCGTCCTCGTCCTCTTCCCCGTCCTCGTCCATGGTTATCACCCCCTCTTCTTTGAGGTCCAC
TGCCGCCGGAGCCTTCTGGTCCAGATGTGTCTCCCTTCTCTCCTAGGCCATTTCCAGGTCCTGTACCTGG
CCCCTCGTCAGACATGATTCACACTAAAAGAGATCAATAGACATCTTTATTAGACGACGCTCAGTGAATA
CAGGGAGTGCAGACTCCTGCCCCCTCCAACAGCCCCCCCACCCTCATCCCCTTCATGGTCGCTGTCAGAC
AGATCCAGGTCTGAAAATTCCCCATCCTCCGAACCATCCTCGTCCTCATCACCAATTACTCGCAGCCCGG
AAAACTCCCGCTGAACATCCTCAAGATTTGCGTCCTGAGCCTCAAGCCAGGCCTCAAATTCCTCGTCCCC
CTTTTTGCTGGACGGTAGGGATGGGGATTCTCGGGACCCCTCCTCTTCCTCTTCAAGGTCACCAGACAGA
GATGCTACTGGGGCAACGGAAGAAAAGCTGGGTGCGGCCTGTGAGGATCAGCTTATCGATGATAAGCTGT
CAAACATGAGAATTCTTGAAGACGAAAGGGCCTCGTGATACGCCTATTTTTATAGGTTAATGTCATGATA
ATAATGGTTTCTTAGACGTCAGGTGGCACTTTTCGGGGAAATGTGCGCGGAACCCCTATTTGTTTATTTT
TCTAAATACATTCAAATATGTATCCGCTCATGAGACAATAACCCTGATAAATGCTTCAATAATATTGAAA
AAGGAAGAGTATGAGTATTCAACATTTCCGTGTCGCCCTTATTCCCTTTTTTGCGGCATTTTGCCTTCCT
GTTTTTGCTCACCCAGAAACGCTGGTGAAAGTAAAAGATGCTGAAGATCAGTTGGGTGCACGAGTGGGTT
ACATCGAACTGGATCTCAACAGCGGTAAGATCCTTGAGAGTTTTCGCCCCGAAGAACGTTTTCCAATGAT
GAGCACTTTTAAAGTTCTGCTATGTGGCGCGGTATTATCCCGTGTTGACGCCGGGCAAGAGCAACTCGGT
CGCCGCATACACTATTCTCAGAATGACTTGGTTGAGTACTCACCAGTCACAGAAAAGCATCTTACGGATG
GCATGACAGTAAGAGAATTATGCAGTGCTGCCATAACCATGAGTGATAACACTGCGGCCAACTTACTTCT
GACAACGATCGGAGGACCGAAGGAGCTAACCGCTTTTTTGCACAACATGGGGGATCATGTAACTCGCCTT
GATCGTTGGGAACCGGAGCTGAATGAAGCCATACCAAACGACGAGCGTGACACCACGATGCCTGCAGCAA
TGGCAACAACGTTGCGCAAACTATTAACTGGCGAACTACTTACTCTAGCTTCCCGGCAACAATTAATAGA
CTGGATGGAGGCGGATAAAGTTGCAGGACCACTTCTGCGCTCGGCCCTTCCGGCTGGCTGGTTTATTGCT
GATAAATCTGGAGCCGGTGAGCGTGGGTCTCGCGGTATCATTGCAGCACTGGGGCCAGATGGTAAGCCCT
CCCGTATCGTAGTTATCTACACGACGGGGAGTCAGGCAACTATGGATGAACGAAATAGACAGATCGCTGA
GATAGGTGCCTCACTGATTAAGCATTGGTAACTGTCAGACCAAGTTTACTCATATATACTTTAGATTGAT
TTAAAACTTCATTTTTAATTTAAAAGGATCTAGGTGAAGATCCTTTTTGATAATCTCATGACCAAAATCC
CTTAACGTGAGTTTTCGTTCCACTGAGCGTCAGACCCCGTAGAAAAGATCAAAGGATCTTCTTGAGATCC
TTTTTTTCTGCGCGTAATCTGCTGCTTGCAAACAAAAAAACCACCGCTACCAGCGGTGGTTTGTTTGCCG
GATCAAGAGCTACCAACTCTTTTTCCGAAGGTAACTGGCTTCAGCAGAGCGCAGATACCAAATACTGTCC
TTCTAGTGTAGCCGTAGTTAGGCCACCACTTCAAGAACTCTGTAGCACCGCCTACATACCTCGCTCTGCT
AATCCTGTTACCAGTGGCTGCTGCCAGTGGCGATAAGTCGTGTCTTACCGGGTTGGACTCAAGACGATAG
TTACCGGATAAGGCGCAGCGGTCGGGCTGAACGGGGGGTTCGTGCACACAGCCCAGCTTGGAGCGAACGA
CCTACACCGAACTGAGATACCTACAGCGTGAGCTATGAGAAAGCGCCACGCTTCCCGAAGGGAGAAAGGC
GGACAGGTATCCGGTAAGCGGCAGGGTCGGAACAGGAGAGCGCACGAGGGAGCTTCCAGGGGGAAACGCC
TGGTATCTTTATAGTCCTGTCGGGTTTCGCCACCTCTGACTTGAGCGTCGATTTTTGTGATGCTCGTCAG
GGGGGCGGAGCCTATGGAAAAACGCCAGCAACGCGGCCTTTTTACGGTTCCTGGCCTTTTGCTGGCCTTG
AAGCTGTCCCTGATGGTCGTCATCTACCTGCCTGGACAGCATGGCCTGCAACGCGGGCATCCCGATGCCG
CCGGAAGCGAGAAGAATCATAATGGGGAAGGCCATCCAGCCTCGCGTCGCGAACGCCAGCAAGACGTAGC
CCAGCGCGTCGGCCCCGAGATGCGCCGCGTGCGGCTGCTGGAGATGGCGGACGCGATGGATATGTTCTGC
CAAGGGTTGGTTTGCGCATTCACAGTTCTCCGCAAGAATTGATTGGCTCCAATTCTTGGAGTGGTGAATC
CGTTAGCGAGGTGCCGCCCTGCTTCATCCCCGTGGCCCGTTGCTCGCGTTTGCTGGCGGTGTCCCCGGAA
GAAATATATTTGCATGTCTTTAGTTCTATGATGACACAAACCCCGCCCAGCGTCTTGTCATTGGCGAATT
CGAACACGCAGATGCAGTCGGGGCGGCGCGGTCCGAGGTCCACTTCGCATATTAAGGTGACGCGTGTGGC
CTCGAACACCGAGCGACCCTGCAGCGACCCGCTTAACAGCGTCAACAGCGTGCCGCAGATCCCGGGGGGC
AATGAGATATGAAAAAGCCTGAACTCACCGCGACGTCTGTCGAGAAGTTTCTGATCGAAAAGTTCGACAG
CGTCTCCGACCTGATGCAGCTCTCGGAGGGCGAAGAATCTCGTGCTTTCAGCTTCGATGTAGGAGGGCGT
GGATATGTCCTGCGGGTAAATAGCTGCGCCGATGGTTTCTACAAAGATCGTTATGTTTATCGGCACTTTG
CATCGGCCGCGCTCCCGATTCCGGAAGTGCTTGACATTGGGGAATTCAGCGAGAGCCTGACCTATTGCAT
CTCCCGCCGTGCACAGGGTGTCACGTTGCAAGACCTGCCTGAAACCGAACTGCCCGCTGTTCTGCAGCCG
GTCGCGGAGGCCATGGATGCGATCGCTGCGGCCGATCTTAGCCAGACGAGCGGGTTCGGCCCATTCGGAC
CGCAAGGAATCGGTCAATACACTACATGGCGTGATTTCATATGCGCGATTGCTGATCCCCATGTGTATCA
CTGGCAAACTGTGATGGACGACACCGTCAGTGCGTCCGTCGCGCAGGCTCTCGATGAGCTGATGCTTTGG
GCCGAGGACTGCCCCGAAGTCCGGCACCTCGTGCACGCGGATTTCGGCTCCAACAATGTCCTGACGGACA
ATGGCCGCATAACAGCGGTCATTGACTGGAGCGAGGCGATGTTCGGGGATTCCCAATACGAGGTCGCCAA
CATCTTCTTCTGGAGGCCGTGGTTGGCTTGTATGGAGCAGCAGACGCGCTACTTCGAGCGGAGGCATCCG
GAGCTTGCAGGATCGCCGCGGCTCCGGGCGTATATGCTCCGCATTGGTCTTGACCAACTCTATCAGAGCT
TGGTTGACGGCAATTTCGATGATGCAGCTTGGGCGCAGGGTCGATGCGACGCAATCGTCCGATCCGGAGC
CGGGACTGTCGGGCGTACACAAATCGCCCGCAGAAGCGCGGCCGTCTGGACCGATGGCTGTGTAGAAGTA
CTCGCCGATAGTGGAAACCGACGCCCCAGCACTCGTCCGGATCGGGAGATGGGGGAGGCTAACTGAAACA
CGGAAGGAGACAATACCGGAAGGAACCCGCGCTATGACGGCAATAAAAAGACAGAATAAAACGCACGGGT
GTTGGGTCGTTTGTTCATAAACGCGGGGTTCGGTCCCAGGGCTGGCACTCTGTCGATACCCCACCGAGAC
CCCATTGGGGCCAATACGCCCGCGTTTCTTCCTTTTCCCCACCCCACCCCCCAAGTTCGGGTGAAGGCCC
AGGGCTCGCAGCCAACGTCGGGGCGGCAGGCCCTGCCATAGCCACTGGCCCCGTGGGTTAGGGACGGGGT
CCCCCATGGGGAATGGTTTATGGTTCGTGGGGGTTATTATTTTGGGCGTTGCGTGGGGTCAGGTCCACGA
CTGGACTGAGCAGACAGACCCATGGTTTTTGGATGGCCTGGGCATGGACCGCATGTACTGGCGCGACACG
AACACCGGGCGTCTGTGGCTGCCAAACACCCCCGACCCCCAAAAACCACCGCGCGGATTTCTGGCGTGCC
AAGCTAGTCGACCAATTCTCATGTTTGACAGCTTATCATCGCAGATCCGGGCAACGTTGTTGCCATTGCT
GCAGGCGCAGAACTGGTAGGTATGGAAGATCTATACATTGAATCAATATTGGCAATTAGCCATATTAGTC
ATTGGTTATATAGCATAAATCAATATTGGCTATTGGCCATTGCATACGTTGTATCTATATCATAATATGT
ACATTTATATTGGCTCATGTCCAATATGACCGCCATGTTGACATTGATTATTGACTAGTTATTAATAGTA
ATCAATTACGGGGTCATTAGTTCATAGCCCATATATGGAGTTCCGCGTTACATAACTTACGGTAAATGGC
CCGCCTGGCTGACCGCCCAACGACCCCCGCCCATTGACGTCAATAATGACGTATGTTCCCATAGTAACGC
CAATAGGGACTTTCCATTGACGTCAATGGGTGGAGTATTTACGGTAAACTGCCCACTTGGCAGTACATCA
AGTGTATCATATGCCAAGTCCGCCCCCTATTGACGTCAATGACGGTAAATGGCCCGCCTGGCATTATGCC
CAGTACATGACCTTACGGGACTTTCCTACTTGGCAGTACATCTACGTATTAGTCATCGCTATTACCATGG
TGATGCGGTTTTGGCAGTACACCAATGGGCGTGGATAGCGGTTTGACTCACGGGGATTTCCAAGTCTCCA
CCCCATTGACGTCAATGGGAGTTTGTTTTGGCACCAAAATCAACGGGACTTTCCAAAATGTCGTAATAAC
CCCGCCCCGTTGACGCAAATGGGCGGTAGGCGTGTACGGTGGGAGGTCTATATAAGCAGAGCTCGTTTAG
TGAACCGTCAGATCTCTAGAAGCTGGGTACCAGCTGCTAGCGCCACCATGAAGACCATCATCGCCCTGAG
CTACATCTTCTGCCTGGTGTTCGCCGAGCAGAAATTGATCAGCGAGGAGGACCTGGGCAGCCCTGGAGGC
GCCGAGGGGATCAGTATATACACTTCAGATAACTACACCGAGGAAATGGGCTCAGGGGACTATGACTCCA
TGAAGGAACCCTGTTTCCGTGAAGAAAATGCTAATTTCAATAAAATCTTCCTGCCCACCATCTACTCCAT
CATCTTCTTAACTGGCATTGTGGGCAATGGATTGGTCATCCTGGTCATGGGTTACCAGAAGAAACTGAGA
AGCATGACGGACAAGTACAGGCTGCACCTGTCAGTGGCCGACCTCCTCTTTGTCATCACGCTTCCCTTCT
GGGCAGTTGATGCCGTGGCAAACTGGTACTTTGGGAACTTCCTATGCAAGGCAGTCCATGTCATCTACAC
AGTCAACCTCTACAGCAGTGTCCTCATCCTGGCCTTCATCAGTCTGGACCGCTACCTGGCCATCGTCCAC
GCCACCAACAGTCAGAGGCCAAGGAAGCTGTTGGCTGAAAAGGTGGTCTATGTTGGCGTCTGGATCCCTG
CCCTCCTGCTGACTATTCCCGACTTCATCTTTGCCAACGTCAGTGAGGCAGATGACAGATATATCTGTGA
CCGCTTCTACCCCAATGACTTGTGGGTGGTTGTGTTCCAGTTTCAGCACATCATGGTTGGCCTTATCCTG
CCTGGTATTGTCATCCTGTCCTGCTATTGCATTATCATCTCCAAGCTGTCACACTCCAAGGGCCACCAGA
AGCGCAAGGCCCTCAAGACCACAGTCATCCTCATCCTGGCTTTCTTCGCCTGTTGGCTGCCTTACTACAT
TGGGATCAGCATCGACTCCTTCATCCTCCTGGAAATCATCAAGCAAGGGTGTGAGTTTGAGAACACTGTG
CACAAGTGGATTTCCATCACCGAGGCCCTAGCTTTCTTCCACTGTTGTCTGAACCCCATCCTCTATGCTT
TCCTTGGAGCCAAATTTAAAACCTCTGCCCAGCACGCACTCACCTCTGTGAGCAGAGGGTCCAGCCTCAA
GATCCTCTCCAAAGGAAAGCGAGGTGGACATTCATCTGTTTCCACTGAGTCTGAGTCTTCAAGTTTTCAC
TCCAGCGACAAGCAGAAGAACGGCATCAAGGCCAACTTCAAGATCCGCCACAACATCGAGGACGGCGGCG
TGCAGCTCGCCGACCACTACCAGCAGAACACCCCCATCGGCGACGGCCCCGTGCTGCTGCCCGACAACCA
CTACCTGAGCTACCAGTCCAAGCTGAGCAAAGACCCCAACGAGAAGCGCGATCACATGGTCCTGCTGGAG
TTCGTGACCGCCGCCGGGATCACTCTCGGCATGGACGAGCTGTACAAGTAACTCGAGGCCGGCAAGGCCG
GATCCAGACATGATAAGATACATTGATGAGTTTGGACAAACCACAACTAGAATGCAGTGAAAAAAATGCT
TTATTTGTGAAATTTGTGATGCTATTGCTTTATTTGTAACCATTATAAGCTGCAATAAACAAGTTAACAA
CAACAATTGCATTCATTTTATGTTTCAGGTTCAGGGGGAGGTGGGGAGGTTTTTTAAAGCAAGTAAAACC
TCTACAAATGTGGTATGGCTGATTATGATCCGGCTGCCTCGCGCGTTTCGGTGATGACGGTGAAAACCTC
TGACACATGCAGCTCCCGGAGACGGTCACAGCTTGTCTGTAAGCGGATGCCGGGAGCAGACAAGCCCGTC
AGGGCGCGTCAGCGGGTGTTGGCGGGTGTCGGGGCGCAGCCATGACCGGTCGACTCTAGA
Features (pLannotate 1.2.2; 22 found; start..end, strand, type, name):
    475..2264    -  rep_origin     oriP: Epstein-Barr virus oriP replication origin (Yates et al., 2000)
   2269..2487    -  CDS            gL (fragment): GL_EBVB9 - Experimental evidence at protein level: Swiss-Prot protein existence level 1. The heterodimer glycoprotein H-glycoprotein L is required for the fusion of viral and plasma membranes leading to virus entry into the host cell. Acts as a functional inhibitor of gH and maintains gH in an inhibited form. Upon binding to host integrins, gL dissociates from gH leading to activation of the viral fusion glycoproteins gB and gH. Fusion of EBV with B-lymphocytes requires the additional receptor- binding protein gp42, which forms a complex with gH/gL. The heterodimer gH/gL targets also host EPHA
   2570..4495    -  CDS            EBNA1: Epstein-Barr nuclear antigen 1, also known as EBNA-1 crucial for latent viral infection, and for episomal amplification of vectors containing the oriP origin (Okita et al., 2013)
   4533..4877    -  CDS            BRRF2_EBVB9 (fragment): Protein inferred from homology: Swiss-Prot protein existence level 3. From Epstein-Barr virus (strain B95-8) (HHV-4) (Human herpesvirus 4).
   4880..4903    -  promoter       tet promoter (fragment): E. coli promoter for tetracycline efflux protein gene
   5016..5120    +  promoter       AmpR promoter: bla
   5121..5981    +  CDS            AmpR: β-lactamase; bla; confers resistance to ampicillin, carbenicillin, and related antibiotics
   6152..6740    +  rep_origin     ori: high-copy-number ColE1/pMB1/pBR322/pUC origin of replication
   6786..6944    -  CDS            TcR (fragment): tetracycline efflux protein; tet; confers resistance to tetracycline
   7065..7265    -  CDS            MDV035 (fragment): UL24_GAHVM - Protein inferred from homology: Swiss-Prot protein existence level 3. May play a role in the dispersal of host nucleolin from the nucleolus throughout the nucleus leading to a decrease in ribosome biogenesis. From Gallid herpesvirus 2 (strain Chicken/Md5/ATCC VR-987) (GaHV-2) (Marek's disease herpesvirus type 1).
   7254..7316    +  promoter       Mini-TK promoter: minimal herpes simplex virus (HSV) thymidine kinase promoter
   7359..8396    +  CDS            HygR: hygromycin B phosphotransferase confers resistance to hygromycin
   8438..8486    +  polyA_signal   HSV TK poly(A) signal: herpes simplex virus thymidine kinase polyadenylation signal (Cole and Stacy, 1985)
   8686..8910    +  CDS            gH (fragment): GH_HHV11 - Experimental evidence at protein level: Swiss-Prot protein existence level 1. The heterodimer glycoprotein H-glycoprotein L is required for the fusion of viral and plasma membranes leading to virus entry into the host cell. Following initial binding to host receptor, membrane fusion is mediated by the fusion machinery composed of gB and the heterodimer gH/gL. May also be involved in the fusion between the virion envelope and the outer nuclear membrane during virion morphogenesis. From Human herpesvirus 1 (strain 17) (HHV-1) (Human herpes simplex virus 1).
   8941..8966    -  CDS            bla(M) (fragment): β-lactamase lacking the signal sequence; bla(M); allows cytosolic expression of β-lactamase
   9140..9519    +  enhancer       CMV enhancer: human cytomegalovirus immediate early enhancer
   9521..9720    +  promoter       CMV promoter: human cytomegalovirus (CMV) immediate early promoter
   9874..10926   +  CDS            CXCR4: CXCR4_HUMAN - Experimental evidence at protein level: Swiss-Prot protein existence level 1. (Microbial infection) Acts as a coreceptor (CD4 being the primary receptor) for human immunodeficiency virus-1/HIV-1 X4 isolates and as a primary receptor for some HIV-2 isolates. Promotes Env- mediated fusion of the virus (PubMed:8849450, PubMed:8929542, PubMed:9427609, PubMed:10074122, PubMed:10756055). From Homo sapiens (Human).
  10927..11178   +  CDS            VC155: C-terminal fragment of mVenus for use in bimolecular fluorescence complementation (BiFC) (Kodama and Hu, 2010)
  11201..11335   -  polyA_signal   SV40 poly(A) signal: SV40 polyadenylation signal
  11358..11440   -  CDS            large T antigen (fragment): large T antigen from SV40 (simian virus 40)
  11443..11483   +  CDS            rop (fragment): Rop protein, which maintains plasmids at low copy number; rop
