[The description below was written by a language model from this plasmid's Addgene catalogue record and pLannotate feature annotations shown in this document.]
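Description:
pCEP4-myc-CXCR4-VC is an 11.6 kb mammalian expression plasmid built on the Invitrogen pCEP4 episomal backbone. It carries the Epstein-Barr virus oriP origin together with the EBNA1 coding sequence, a pairing that allows the plasmid to replicate and be retained extrachromosomally in primate cells. Mammalian selection is provided by a hygromycin B phosphotransferase cassette driven by a minimal HSV thymidine kinase promoter and terminated by the HSV TK polyadenylation signal. In E. coli the plasmid is maintained at high copy through a ColE1/pUC-type origin and selected with ampicillin via β-lactamase. The short annotated fragments of herpesvirus genes, tetracycline resistance, rop and SV40 large T antigen appear to be non-functional remnants of backbone construction rather than functional parts.

The payload, cloned between NheI and XhoI sites, is full-length wild-type human CXCR4 (CD184), a chemokine receptor, expressed from the CMV immediate early enhancer/promoter and followed by an SV40 polyadenylation signal. According to the record, the receptor is preceded by the influenza A haemagglutinin signal/leader sequence and a c-myc epitope tag, which places the tag on the receptor's N-terminus and should permit antibody detection of the expressed protein. These short N-terminal elements are not separately annotated in the feature table. Fused directly to the receptor's C-terminus is VC, the C-terminal fragment of Venus (residues 155-238). This non-fluorescent half is designed for bimolecular fluorescence complementation: fluorescence is reconstituted only when it is brought close to a partner carrying the complementary N-terminal Venus fragment. The construct is therefore suited to probing CXCR4 self-association or interaction with other proteins in transfected cells, in line with the associated study mapping interaction sites on human chemokine receptors by deep mutational scanning.
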