Addgene plasmid #98967: pCEP4-myc-CXCR4-VC
Purpose: myc-tagged human CXCR4 fused to C-terminus of split Venus
Depositing lab: Erik Procko. Depositing organization: University of Illinois at Urbana-Champaign. Publication: Mapping Interaction Sites on Human Chemokine Receptors by Deep Mutational Scanning. Heredia JD, Park J, Brubaker RJ, Szymanski SK, Gill KS, Procko E. J Immunol. 2018 Apr 20. pii: jimmunol.1800343. doi: 10.4049/jimmunol.1800343. PubMed 29678950.
Backbone
  Vector backbone: pCEP4
  Backbone manufacturer: Invitrogen
  Vector type: Mammalian Expression
  Selectable markers: Hygromycin
Growth in bacteria
  Bacterial resistance: Ampicillin, 100 μg/mL
  Growth temperature: 37°C
  Growth strain: DH5alpha
  Copy number: High Copy
Gene/Insert
  Gene/Insert name: CXCR4 (alt name: CD184)
  Species: H. sapiens (human)
  Insert size (bp): 1410
  Mutation: Full-length, wildtype
  GenBank ID: NM_003467
  Entrez Gene: CXCR4 (a.k.a. CD184, D2S201E, FB22, HM89, HSY3RR, LAP-3, LAP3, LCR1, LESTR, NPY3R, NPYR, NPYRL, NPYY3R, WHIM, WHIMS, WHIMS1)
  Promoter: CMV
  Tag / fusion protein: Signal/leader sequence from Influenza A virus HA protein (N terminal on insert); c-myc epitope tag (N terminal on insert); VC: Venus (I152L) C-terminal residues 155-238 (C terminal on insert)
  Cloning method: Restriction Enzyme; 5′ cloning site NheI (not destroyed); 3′ cloning site XhoI (not destroyed)
  Sequencing primers: 5′ CMV_fwd; 3′ EBV_rev
Terms and licenses: Academic/Nonprofit Terms; Industry Terms: Not Available to Industry
How to cite: pCEP4-myc-CXCR4-VC was a gift from Erik Procko (Addgene plasmid # 98967 ; http://n2t.net/addgene:98967 ; RRID:Addgene_98967)
