>Addgene plasmid #98967 | pCEP4-myc-CXCR4-VC | addgene partial sequence | sequence record 193156 | Addgene partial NGS Result
TGCTCCTGCCCCTCCTCCTGCTCCTGCCCCTCCTGCTCCTGCCCCTCCCGCTCCTGCTCCTGCTCCTGTT
CCACCGTGGGTCCCTTTGCAGCCAATGCAACTTGGACGTTTTTGGGGTCTCCGGACACCATCTCTATGTC
TTGGCCCTGATCCTGAGCCGCCCGGGGCTCCTGGTCTTCCGCCTCCTCGTCCTCGTCCTCTTCCCCGTCC
TCGTCCATGGTTATCACCCCCTCTTCTTTGAGGTCCACTGCCGCCGGAGCCTTCTGGTCCAGATGTGTCT
CCCTTCTCTCCTAGGCCATTTCCAGGTCCTGTACCTGGCCCCTCGTCAGACATGATTCACACTAAAAGAG
ATCAATAGACATCTTTATTAGACGACGCTCAGTGAATACAGGGAGTGCAGACTCCTGCCCCCTCCAACAG
CCCCCCCACCCTCATCCCCTTCATGGTCGCTGTCAGACAGATCCAGGTCTGAAAATTCCCCATCCTCCGA
ACCATCCTCGTCCTCATCACCAATTACTCGCAGCCCGGAAAACTCCCGCTGAACATCCTCAAGATTTGCG
TCCTGAGCCTCAAGCCAGGCCTCAAATTCCTCGTCCCCCTTTTTGCTGGACGGTAGGGATGGGGATTCTC
GGGACCCCTCCTCTTCCTCTTCAAGGTCACCAGACAGAGATGCTACTGGGGCAACGGAAGAAAAGCTGGG
TGCGGCCTGTGAGGATCAGCTTATCGATGATAAGCTGTCAAACATGAGAATTCTTGAAGACGAAAGGGCC
TCGTGATACGCCTATTTTTATAGGTTAATGTCATGATAATAATGGTTTCTTAGACGTCAGGTGGCACTTT
TCGGGGAAATGTGCGCGGAACCCCTATTTGTTTATTTTTCTAAATACATTCAAATATGTATCCGCTCATG
AGACAATAACCCTGATAAATGCTTCAATAATATTGAAAAAGGAAGAGTATGAGTATTCAACATTTCCGTG
TCGCCCTTATTCCCTTTTTTGCGGCATTTTGCCTTCCTGTTTTTGCTCACCCAGAAACGCTGGTGAAAGT
AAAAGATGCTGAAGATCAGTTGGGTGCACGAGTGGGTTACATCGAACTGGATCTCAACAGCGGTAAGATC
CTTGAGAGTTTTCGCCCCGAAGAACGTTTTCCAATGATGAGCACTTTTAAAGTTCTGCTATGTGGCGCGG
TATTATCCCGTGTTGACGCCGGGCAAGAGCAACTCGGTCGCCGCATACACTATTCTCAGAATGACTTGGT
TGAGTACTCACCAGTCACAGAAAAGCATCTTACGGATGGCATGACAGTAAGAGAATTATGCAGTGCTGCC
ATAACCATGAGTGATAACACTGCGGCCAACTTACTTCTGACAACGATCGGAGGACCGAAGGAGCTAACCG
CTTTTTTGCACAACATGGGGGATCATGTAACTCGCCTTGATCGTTGGGAACCGGAGCTGAATGAAGCCAT
ACCAAACGACGAGCGTGACACCACGATGCCTGCAGCAATGGCAACAACGTTGCGCAAACTATTAACTGGC
GAACTACTTACTCTAGCTTCCCGGCAACAATTAATAGACTGGATGGAGGCGGATAAAGTTGCAGGACCAC
TTCTGCGCTCGGCCCTTCCGGCTGGCTGGTTTATTGCTGATAAATCTGGAGCCGGTGAGCGTGGGTCTCG
CGGTATCATTGCAGCACTGGGGCCAGATGGTAAGCCCTCCCGTATCGTAGTTATCTACACGACGGGGAGT
CAGGCAACTATGGATGAACGAAATAGACAGATCGCTGAGATAGGTGCCTCACTGATTAAGCATTGGTAAC
TGTCAGACCAAGTTTACTCATATATACTTTAGATTGATTTAAAACTTCATTTTTAATTTAAAAGGATCTA
GGTGAAGATCCTTTTTGATAATCTCATGACCAAAATCCCTTAACGTGAGTTTTCGTTCCACTGAGCGTCA
GACCCCGTAGAAAAGATCAAAGGATCTTCTTGAGATCCTTTTTTTCTGCGCGTAATCTGCTGCTTGCAAA
CAAAAAAACCACCGCTACCAGCGGTGGTTTGTTTGCCGGATCAAGAGCTACCAACTCTTTTTCCGAAGGT
AACTGGCTTCAGCAGAGCGCAGATACCAAATACTGTCCTTCTAGTGTAGCCGTAGTTAGGCCACCACTTC
AAGAACTCTGTAGCACCGCCTACATACCTCGCTCTGCTAATCCTGTTACCAGTGGCTGCTGCCAGTGGCG
ATAAGTCGTGTCTTACCGGGTTGGACTCAAGACGATAGTTACCGGATAAGGCGCAGCGGTCGGGCTGAAC
GGGGGGTTCGTGCACACAGCCCAGCTTGGAGCGAACGACCTACACCGAACTGAGATACCTACAGCGTGAG
CTATGAGAAAGCGCCACGCTTCCCGAAGGGAGAAAGGCGGACAGGTATCCGGTAAGCGGCAGGGTCGGAA
CAGGAGAGCGCACGAGGGAGCTTCCAGGGGGAAACGCCTGGTATCTTTATAGTCCTGTCGGGTTTCGCCA
CCTCTGACTTGAGCGTCGATTTTTGTGATGCTCGTCAGGGGGGCGGAGCCTATGGAAAAACGCCAGCAAC
GCGGCCTTTTTACGGTTCCTGGCCTTTTGCTGGCCTTGAAGCTGTCCCTGATGGTCGTCATCTACCTGCC
TGGACAGCATGGCCTGCAACGCGGGCATCCCGATGCCGCCGGAAGCGAGAAGAATCATAATGGGGAAGGC
CATCCAGCCTCGCGTCGCGAACGCCAGCAAGACGTAGCCCAGCGCGTCGGCCCCGAGATGCGCCGCGTGC
GGCTGCTGGAGATGGCGGACGCGATGGATATGTTCTGCCAAGGGTTGGTTTGCGCATTCACAGTTCTCCG
CAAGAATTGATTGGCTCCAATTCTTGGAGTGGTGAATCCGTTAGCGAGGTGCCGCCCTGCTTCATCCCCG
TGGCCCGTTGCTCGCGTTTGCTGGCGGTGTCCCCGGAAGAAATATATTTGCATGTCTTTAGTTCTATGAT
GACACAAACCCCGCCCAGCGTCTTGTCATTGGCGAATTCGAACACGCAGATGCAGTCGGGGCGGCGCGGT
CCGAGGTCCACTTCGCATATTAAGGTGACGCGTGTGGCCTCGAACACCGAGCGACCCTGCAGCGACCCGC
TTAACAGCGTCAACAGCGTGCCGCAGATCCCGGGGGGCAATGAGATATGAAAAAGCCTGAACTCACCGCG
ACGTCTGTCGAGAAGTTTCTGATCGAAAAGTTCGACAGCGTCTCCGACCTGATGCAGCTCTCGGAGGGCG
AAGAATCTCGTGCTTTCAGCTTCGATGTAGGAGGGCGTGGATATGTCCTGCGGGTAAATAGCTGCGCCGA
TGGTTTCTACAAAGATCGTTATGTTTATCGGCACTTTGCATCGGCCGCGCTCCCGATTCCGGAAGTGCTT
GACATTGGGGAATTCAGCGAGAGCCTGACCTATTGCATCTCCCGCCGTGCACAGGGTGTCACGTTGCAAG
ACCTGCCTGAAACCGAACTGCCCGCTGTTCTGCAGCCGGTCGCGGAGGCCATGGATGCGATCGCTGCGGC
CGATCTTAGCCAGACGAGCGGGTTCGGCCCATTCGGACCGCAAGGAATCGGTCAATACACTACATGGCGT
GATTTCATATGCGCGATTGCTGATCCCCATGTGTATCACTGGCAAACTGTGATGGACGACACCGTCAGTG
CGTCCGTCGCGCAGGCTCTCGATGAGCTGATGCTTTGGGCCGAGGACTGCCCCGAAGTCCGGCACCTCGT
GCACGCGGATTTCGGCTCCAACAATGTCCTGACGGACAATGGCCGCATAACAGCGGTCATTGACTGGAGC
GAGGCGATGTTCGGGGATTCCCAATACGAGGTCGCCAACATCTTCTTCTGGAGGCCGTGGTTGGCTTGTA
TGGAGCAGCAGACGCGCTACTTCGAGCGGAGGCATCCGGAGCTTGCAGGATCGCCGCGGCTCCGGGCGTA
TATGCTCCGCATTGGTCTTGACCAACTCTATCAGAGCTTGGTTGACGGCAATTTCGATGATGCAGCTTGG
GCGCAGGGTCGATGCGACGCAATCGTCCGATCCGGAGCCGGGACTGTCGGGCGTACACAAATCGCCCGCA
GAAGCGCGGCCGTCTGGACCGATGGCTGTGTAGAAGTACTCGCCGATAGTGGAAACCGACGCCCCAGCAC
TCGTCCGGATCGGGAGATGGGGGAGGCTAACTGAAACACGGAAGGAGACAATACCGGAAGGAACCCGCGC
TATGACGGCAATAAAAAGACAGAATAAAACGCACGGGTGTTGGGTCGTTTGTTCATAAACGCGGGGTTCG
GTCCCAGGGCTGGCACTCTGTCGATACCCCACCGAGACCCCATTGGGGCCAATACGCCCGCGTTTCTTCC
TTTTCCCCACCCCACCCCCCAAGTTCGGGTGAAGGCCCAGGGCTCGCAGCCAACGTCGGGGCGGCAGGCC
CTGCCATAGCCACTGGCCCCGTGGGTTAGGGACGGGGTCCCCCATGGGGAATGGTTTATGGTTCGTGGGG
GTTATTATTTTGGGCGTTGCGTGGGGTCAGGTCCACGACTGGACTGAGCAGACAGACCCATGGTTTTTGG
ATGGCCTGGGCATGGACCGCATGTACTGGCGCGACACGAACACCGGGCGTCTGTGGCTGCCAAACACCCC
CGACCCCCAAAAACCACCGCGCGGATTTCTGGCGTGCCAAGCTAGTCGACCAATTCTCATGTTTGACAGC
TTATCATCGCAGATCCGGGCAACGTTGTTGCCATTGCTGCAGGCGCAGAACTGGTAGGTATGGAAGATCT
ATACATTGAATCAATATTGGCAATTAGCCATATTAGTCATTGGTTATATAGCATAAATCAATATTGGCTA
TTGGCCATTGCATACGTTGTATCTATATCATAATATGTACATTTATATTGGCTCATGTCCAATATGACCG
CCATGTTGACATTGATTATTGACTAGTTATTAATAGTAATCAATTACGGGGTCATTAGTTCATAGCCCAT
ATATGGAGTTCCGCGTTACATAACTTACGGTAAATGGCCCGCCTGGCTGACCGCCCAACGACCCCCGCCC
ATTGACGTCAATAATGACGTATGTTCCCATAGTAACGCCAATAGGGACTTTCCATTGACGTCAATGGGTG
GAGTATTTACGGTAAACTGCCCACTTGGCAGTACATCAAGTGTATCATATGCCAAGTCCGCCCCCTATTG
ACGTCAATGACGGTAAATGGCCCGCCTGGCATTATGCCCAGTACATGACCTTACGGGACTTTCCTACTTG
GCAGTACATCTACGTATTAGTCATCGCTATTACCATGGTGATGCGGTTTTGGCAGTACACCAATGGGCGT
GGATAGCGGTTTGACTCACGGGGATTTCCAAGTCTCCACCCCATTGACGTCAATGGGAGTTTGTTTTGGC
ACCAAAATCAACGGGACTTTCCAAAATGTCGTAATAACCCCGCCCCGTTGACGCAAATGGGCGGTAGGCG
TGTACGGTGGGAGGTCTATATAAGCAGAGCTCGTTTAGTGAACCGTCAGATCTCTAGAAGCTGGGTACCA
GCTGCTAGCGCCACCATGAAGACCATCATCGCCCTGAGCTACATCTTCTGCCTGGTGTTCGCCGAGCAGA
AATTGATCAGCGAGGAGGACCTGGGCAGCCCTGGAGGCGCCGAGGGGATCAGTATATACACTTCAGATAA
CTACACCGAGGAAATGGGCTCAGGGGACTATGACTCCATGAAGGAACCCTGTTTCCGTGAAGAAAATGCT
AATTTCAATAAAATCTTCCTGCCCACCATCTACTCCATCATCTTCTTAACTGGCATTGTGGGCAATGGAT
TGGTCATCCTGGTCATGGGTTACCAGAAGAAACTGAGAAGCATGACGGACAAGTACAGGCTGCACCTGTC
AGTGGCCGACCTCCTCTTTGTCATCACGCTTCCCTTCTGGGCAGTTGATGCCGTGGCAAACTGGTACTTT
GGGAACTTCCTATGCAAGGCAGTCCATGTCATCTACACAGTCAACCTCTACAGCAGTGTCCTCATCCTGG
CCTTCATCAGTCTGGACCGCTACCTGGCCATCGTCCACGCCACCAACAGTCAGAGGCCAAGGAAGCTGTT
GGCTGAAAAGGTGGTCTATGTTGGCGTCTGGATCCCTGCCCTCCTGCTGACTATTCCCGACTTCATCTTT
GCCAACGTCAGTGAGGCAGATGACAGATATATCTGTGACCGCTTCTACCCCAATGACTTGTGGGTGGTTG
TGTTCCAGTTTCAGCACATCATGGTTGGCCTTATCCTGCCTGGTATTGTCATCCTGTCCTGCTATTGCAT
TATCATCTCCAAGCTGTCACACTCCAAGGGCCACCAGAAGCGCAAGGCCCTCAAGACCACAGTCATCCTC
ATCCTGGCTTTCTTCGCCTGTTGGCTGCCTTACTACATTGGGATCAGCATCGACTCCTTCATCCTCCTGG
AAATCATCAAGCAAGGGTGTGAGTTTGAGAACACTGTGCACAAGTGGATTTCCATCACCGAGGCCCTAGC
TTTCTTCCACTGTTGTCTGAACCCCATCCTCTATGCTTTCCTTGGAGCCAAATTTAAAACCTCTGCCCAG
CACGCACTCACCTCTGTGAGCAGAGGGTCCAGCCTCAAGATCCTCTCCAAAGGAAAGCGAGGTGGACATT
CATCTGTTTCCACTGAGTCTGAGTCTTCAAGTTTTCACTCCAGCGACAAGCAGAAGAACGGCATCAAGGC
CAACTTCAAGATCCGCCACAACATCGAGGACGGCGGCGTGCAGCTCGCCGACCACTACCAGCAGAACACC
CCCATCGGCGACGGCCCCGTGCTGCTGCCCGACAACCACTACCTGAGCTACCAGTCCAAGCTGAGCAAAG
ACCCCAACGAGAAGCGCGATCACATGGTCCTGCTGGAGTTCGTGACCGCCGCCGGGATCACTCTCGGCAT
GGACGAGCTGTACAAGTAACTCGAGGCCGGCAAGGCCGGATCCAGACATGATAAGATACATTGATGAGTT
TGGACAAACCACAACTAGAATGCAGTGAAAAAAATGCTTTATTTGTGAAATTTGTGATGCTATTGCTTTA
TTTGTAACCATTATAAGCTGCAATAAACAAGTTAACAACAACAATTGCATTCATTTTATGTTTCAGGTTC
AGGGGGAGGTGTGGGAGGTTTTTTAAAGCAAGTAAAACCTCTACAAATGTGGTATGGCTGATTATGATCC
GGCTGCCTCGCGCGTTTCGGTGATGACGGTGAAAACCTCTGACACATGCAGCTCCCGGAGACGGTCACAG
CTTGTCTGTAAGCGGATGCCGGGAGCAGACAAGCCCGTCAGGGCGCGTCAGCGGGTGTTGGCGGGTGTCG
GGGCGCAGCCATGAGGTCGACTCTAGAGGATCGATCCCCGCCCCGGACGAACTAAACCTGACTACGACAT
CTCTGCCCCTTCTTCGCGGGGCAGTGCATGTAATCCCTTCAGTTGGTTGGTACAACTTGCCAACTGGGCC
CTGTTCCACATGTGACACGGGGGGGGACCAAACACAAAGGGGTTCTCTGACTGTAGTTGACATCCTTATA
AATGGATGTGCACATTTGCCAACACTGAGTGGCTTTCATCCTGGAGCAGACTTTGCAGTCTGTGGACTGC
AACACAACATTGCCTTTATGTGTAACTCTTGGCTGAAGCTCTTACACCAATGCTGGGGGACATGTACCTC
CCAGGGGCCCAGGAAGACTACGGGAGGCTACACCAACGTCAATCAGAGGGGCCTGTGTAGCTACCGATAA
GCGGACCCTCAAGAGGGCATTAGCAATAGTGTTTATAAGGCCCCCTTGTTAACCCTAAACGGGTAGCATA
TGCTTCCCGGGTAGTAGTATATACTATCCAGACTAACCCTAATTCAATAGCATATGTTACCCAACGGGAA
GCATATGCTATCGAATTAGGGTTAGTAAAAGGGTCCTAAGGAACAGCGATATCTCCCACCCCATGAGCTG
TCACGGTTTTATTTACATGGGGTCAGGATTCCACGAGGGTAGTGAACCATTTTAGTCACAAGGGCAGTGG
CTGAAGATCAAGGAGCGGGCAGTGAACTCTCCTGAATCTTCGCCTGCTTCTTCATTCTCCTTCGTTTAGC
TAATAGAATAACTGCTGAGTTGTGAACAGTAAGGTGTATGTGAGGTGCTCGAAAACAAGGTTTCAGGTGA
CGCCCCCAGAATAAAATTTGGACGGGGGGTTCAGTGGTGGCATTGTGCTATGACACCAATATAACCCTCA
CAAACCCCTTGGGCAATAAATACTAGTGTAGGAATGAAACATTCTGAATATCTTTAACAATAGAAATCCA
TGGGGTGGGGACAAGCCGTAAAGACTGGATGTCCATCTCACACGAATTTATGGCTATGGGCAACACATAA
TCCTAGTGCAATATGATACTGGGGTTATTAAGATGTGTCCCAGGCAGGGACCAAGACAGGTGAACCATGT
TGTTACACTCTATTTGTAACAAGGGGAAAGAGAGTGGACGCCGACAGCAGCGGACTCCACTGGTTGTCTC
TAACACCCCCGAAAATTAAACGGGGCTCCACGCCAATGGGGCCCATAAACAAAGACAAGTGGCCACTCTT
TTTTTTGAAATTGTGGAGTGGGGGCACGCGTCAGCCCCCACACGCCGCCCTGCGGTTTTGGACTGTAAAA
TAAGGGTGTAATAACTTGGCTGATTGTAACCCCGCTAACCACTGCGGTCAAACCACTTGCCCACAAAACC
ACTAATGGCACCCCGGGGAATACCTGCATAAGTAGGTGGGCGGGCCAAGATAGGGGCGCGATTGCTGCGA
TCTGGAGGACAAATTACACACACTTGCGCCTGAGCGCCAAGCACAGGGTTGTTGGTCCTCATATTCACGA
GGTCGCTGAGAGCACGGTGGGCTAATGTTGCCATGGGTAGCATATACTACCCAAATATCTGGATAGCATA
TGCTATCCTAATCTATATCTGGGTAGCATAGGCTATCCTAATCTATATCTGGGTAGCATATGCTATCCTA
ATCTATATCTGGGTAGTATATGCTATCCTAATTTATATCTGGGTAGCATAGGCTATCCTAATCTATATCT
GGGTAGCATATGCTATCCTAATCTATATCTGGGTAGTATATGCTATCCTAATCTGTATCCGGGTAGCATA
TGCTATCCTAATAGAGATTAGGGTAGTATATGCTATCCTAATTTATATCTGGGTAGCATATACTACCCAA
ATATCTGGATAGCATATGCTATCCTAATCTATATCTGGGTAGCATATGCTATCCTAATCTATATCTGGGT
AGCATAGGCTATCCTAATCTATATCTGGGTAGCATATGCTATCCTAATCTATATCTGGGTAGTATATGCT
ATCCTAATTTATATCTGGGTAGCATAGGCTATCCTAATCTATATCTGGGTAGCATATGCTATCCTAATCT
ATATCTGGGTAGTATATGCTATCCTAATCTGTATCCGGGTAGCATATGCTATCCTCATGCATATACAGTC
AGCATATGATACCCAGTAGTAGAGTGGGAGTGCTATCCTTTGCATATGCCGCCACCTCCCAAGGGGGCGT
GAATTTTCGCTGCTTGTCCTTTTCCTGCTGGTTGCTCCCATTCTTAGGTGAATTTAAGGAGGCCAGGCTA
AAGCCGTCGCATGTCTGATTGCTCACCAGGTAAATGTCGCTAATGTTTTCCAACGCGAGAAGGTGTTGAG
CGCGGAGCTGAGTGACGTGACAACATGGGTATGCCCAATTGCCCCATGTTGGGAGGACGAAAATGGTGAC
AAGACAGATGGCCAGAAATACACCAACAGCACGCATGATGTCTACTGGGGATTTATTCTTTAGTGCGGGG
GAATACACGGCTTTTAATACGATTGAGGGCGTCTCCTAACAAGTTACATCACTCCTGCCCTTCCTCACCC
TCATCTCCATCACCTCCTTCATCTCCGTCATCTCCGTCATCACCCTCCGCGGCAGCCCCTTCCACCATAG
GTGGAAACCAGGGAGGCAAATCTACTCCATCGTCAAAGCTGCACACAGTCACCCTGATATTGCAGGTAGG
AGCGGGCTTTGTCATAACAAGGTCCTTAATCGCATCCTTCAAAACCTCAGCAAATATATGAGTTTGTAAA
AAGACCATGAAATAACAGACAATGGACTCCCTTAGCGGGCCAGGTTGTGGGCCGGGTCCAGGGGCCATTC
CAAAGGGGAGACGACTCAATGGTGTAAGACGACATTGTGGAATAGCAAGGGCAGTTCCTCGCCTTAGGTT
GTAAAGGGAGGTCTTACTACCTCCATATACGAACACACCGGCGACCCAAGTTCCTTCGTCGGTAGTCCTT
TCTACGTGACTCCTAGCCAGGAGAGCTCTTAAACCTTCTGCAATGTTCTCAAATTTCGGGTTGGAACCTC
CTTGACCACGATGCTTTCCAAACCACCCTCCTTTTTTGCGCCTGCCTCCATCACCCTGACCCCGGGGTCC
AGTGCTTGGGCCTTCTCCTGGGTCATCTGCGGGGCCCTGCTCTATCGCTCCCGGGGGCACGTCAGGCTCA
CCATCTGGGCCACCTTCTTGGTGGTATTCAAAATAATCGGCTTCCCCTACAGGGTGGAAAAATGGCCTTC
TACCTGGAGGGGGCCTGCGCGGTGGAGACCCGGATGATGATGACTGACTACTGGGACTCCTGGGCCTCTT
TTCTCCACGTCCACGACCTCTCCCCCTGGCTCTTTCACGACTTCCCCCCCTGGCTCTTTCACGTCCTCTA
CCCCGGCGGCCTCCACTACCTCCTCGACCCCGGCCTCCACTACCTCCTCGACCCCGGCCTCCACTGCCTC
CTCGACCCCGGCCTCCACCTC
